>Addgene plasmid #225610 | pEND-184_Cacnes_mCherry | addgene full sequence | sequence record 451420 | Addgene NGS Result
CTCGAGCAATAAACAGTTGATAGGGCTTCTCCGTTACCATGGTTCAGCCAAAAAACTTAAGACCGCCGGT
CTTGTCCACTACCTTGCAGTAATGCGGTGGACAGGATCGGCGGTTTTCTTTTCTCTTCTCAAGCTAGCGA
AATCCCTGAAACTGAGACTGTAGAAAATAAGCTTCCGAAACTGAACCTGTTATTTTACGCTACGGACGCC
CGGTCATGACGCTGAGTTAGTGGCGCAGCTGCGCTCTGAGAACGAGTTTTTACGGCGTCAGGTCGAGCAG
CAGGCGCGCACGATCGAACGGCAGGCTGAGGCACACGCGGTGGTCTCAGCGCAGCTCACACGGGTTGGCC
AGCTTGAGGCCGGCGACGCAGCAGCACCGACACTGGCACCCGTTGAAAGGCCGGCTCCGCGACGGCGGTG
GTGGCAGCGTCGGTAGCGGTCAGGATCGCTCTGGCGTGACGAGTGTGTCTGGCAGTGCGAACAGTTGCTC
GACCAGTGGCAGCAGAAGCGAGATCGCTGCGTGGTGCTGTTCCTCGGTCAGTTCGTCGAGGACTGGCGGG
TCTTGCTGCGTCCAGCCGATCGCCTCGGCGGCCAAGGTCAGTTCCAAGCTGTGCCAACGCACACGCCCCT
CGGCTGACAGCTGAGTCTCGAACTGTGCAACTGGACCGGCCGGAAGATGCACGTTGCCGAGGTCGTGAGT
GGCCAAGCGCACGTCAAAGAGTGCTGCTTCGTAGCCGCGCAGAAATGGCAGTGCTCGGTCGATTCGGATC
GGCCTGCCCAGGTACATTCCGGGCCGCTTGATGAACGCCTCCGCGTAGAAGCGCACCGTTCTCGGCCCGG
CCTCGTGATCTGTCACTGTGCACGCTCCTCTCGATGGTTCTCGACGCTACCGGAGACCACCGACGTTCAT
GCCCAGCGCAGCGACCTGAAAGGACCAAGCCGAGTTAGCCGTGCTAACCGTATAGCTTGCTCCGTCGCCT
CTGAGGGCAACCACCTGCGCAGCAGGTGGGCGGCAGCCCGCGCGCAAGCGCCTACCGGGTTTGGGCACAG
CCCATAAATCAACGCCTCCGGTGTTGAAGCGATCGTGTGTCACGATTGCTATGCTTGCTACCCCTTCAGG
GTTTTCGTATACACAAATCAAGTTTTTTCGTATACGCTAATGCCATGAGTGAGCATCTACTGCACGGCAA
GCCCGTCACCAACGAGCAGATTCAGGCATGGGCAGACGAGGCCGAGGCCGGATACGACCTGCCCAAACTC
CCCAAGCCACGGCGCGGACGCCCGCCCGTAGGAGACGGTCCGGGCACCGTCGTACCCGTGCGTCTCGACG
CGGCCACCGTTGCCGCTCTCACAGAACGAGCAACAGCCGAGGGCATCACGAACCGTTCAGACGCGATCCG
AGCCGCAGTCCACGAGTGGACACGGGTTGCCTGACCTCCACGACTCAGCACGCAAGCACTACCAACGAGA
CCGGCTCGACGACACGGCCGTGCTCTACGCGGCCACCCACGTTCTCAACTCCCGGCCACTCGACGACGAA
GACGACCCGCGCCGCTGGCTCATGATCGGAACCGACCCAGCAGGCCGCCTACTCGAACTCGTCGCACTGA
TCTACGACGACGGCTACGAACTGATCATCCACGCAATGAAAGCCCGCACCCAATACCTCGACCAGCTCTA
ACCAAGAAAGGAACCTGATGAGCGACCAGCTAGACAGCGACCGCAACTACGACCCGATGATCTTCGACGT
GATGCGCGAGACCGCGAACCGCGTCGTCGCCACGTACGTTGCATGGGAAGATGAAGCCGCTGATCCCCGC
GAGGCTGCGCACTGGCAGGCCGAGCGATTCCGCACCCGGCACGAGGTGCGCGCCGTCGACCCTGACAGCC
GGCGAGCAGTTCAGGCGAAGATCGCACAGCTGCGCGAGGAACTAGCCGCAATGCCCGAACACGCCCCAGC
CATCCCTTGGAGCAGGTGGCAGCGTCAGGGGAGTCGGGGGATGTTTGGCAGGGGATGTGGAAAGAGAGTT
CGCTTTGCTCACATGGCTCAACCGGGTAACTAACTGATATGGGGTCTTCGTCGCCCACTTTGAACACGCC
GAGGAATGGACCACGCTGAACGTGACTCGCATGCTTCACTGCATGTATGGATTCGTTCGAGACGTTGTTC
CCTGAGAGCTGGCTGCCACGCAAGCCGCTGGCGTCAGCCGAGAAGTCTGGGGCGTACCGGCACGTGACTC
GGCAGAGGGCGCTGGAGCTGCCTTACATCGAAGCGAACCCGTTGGTCATGCAGTCCTTGGTCATCACCGA
TCGAGATGCTTCGGATGCTGACTGGGCCGCAGACCTCGCTGGGCTGCCTTCACCGTCCTACGTGTCCATG
AACCGTGTCACGACCACCGGACACATCGTCTATGCCTTGAAGAACCCTGTGTGTCTGACCGATGCCGCGC
GGCGACGGCCTATCAACCTGCTCGCCCGCGTCGAGCAGGGCCTATGCGACGTTCTCGGCGGCGATGCATC
CTACGGGCACCGGATCACAAAGAACCCGCTCAGCACCGCCCATGCGACCCTCTGGGGCCCCGCAGACGCG
CTCTACGAGCTGCGCGCCCTCGCACACACCCTCGACGAGATCCACGCACTGCCGGAGGCAGGGAACCCGC
GTCGCAACGTCACCCGATCAACGGTCGGCCGCAACGTCACCCTGTTCGACACCACCCGCATGTGGGCATA
CCGGGCCGTCCGGCACTCCTGGGGCGGCCCGGTCGCCGAATGGGAGCACACCGTATTCGAGCACATCCAC
CTACTGAACGAGACGATCATCGCCGACGAATTCGCCACAGGCCCCCTCGGCTTGAACGAACTTAAGCACT
TATCTCGATCCATTTCCCGATGGGTCTGGCGCAACTTCACCCCCGAAACCTTCCGCGCACGCCAGAAAGC
GATCAGCCTCCGTGGAGCATCCAAAGGCGGCAAAGAAGGCGGCCACAAAGGCGGCATTGCCAGTGGCGCA
TCACGGCGCGCCCATACCCGTCAACAGTTCTTGGAGGGTCTCTCATGACCACACGTGAACGTCTCCCCCG
CAACGGCTACAGCATCGCCGCTGCTGCGAAAAAGCTCGGTGTCTCCGAGTCCACCGTCAAGCGGTGGACT
TCCGAGCCACGCGAGGAGTTCGTGGCCCGCGTTGCCGCACGCCACGCGCGGATTCGTGAGCTGCGCTCGG
AGGGTCAGAGCATGCGTGCGATTGCTGCCGAGGTCGGGGTTTCCGTGGGCACCGTGCACTACGCGCTGAA
CAAGAATCGAACTGACGCATGACCGTAACGCCGCACGATGAGCATTTTCTTGATCGTGCACCGCTTGGCA
CTACGTTCGCGTGCGGTTGCACAGTGCGCGCCACGTTCTTATCCTGCGGCCATTGTGGCTACAGCCAATG
GGGGGCATCAGCAACGGACGTTGAACCCGGTGGGCAAGTGTTACTCAGGGGGACATGCCCAGTCTGCGGC
GCTCGGATTGACGGTATGGCAGTCGTGCATGCGGCCCCACCGTCAAACTCATTCAGGTATCAGTGAGAAC
CCTCATGGCACCCCCTCGTGACACGTTCTCGTTGCGATCAGCTGCGGCCAAGCTTGATCTTCGGGCAGCG
TTGGGTCCTGGCCACGGGTGCGCATGATCGTGCTCCTGTCGTTGAGGACCCGGCTAGGCTGGCGGGGTTG
CCTTACTGGTTAGCAGAATGAATCACCGATACGCGAGCGAACGTGAAGCGACTGCTGCTGCAAAACGTCT
GCGACCTGAGCAACAACATGAATGGTCTTCGGTTTCCGTGTTTCGTAAAGTCTGGAAACGCGGAAGTCAG
CGCCCTGCACCATTATGTTCCGGATCTGCATCGCAGGATGCTGCTGGCTACCCTGTGGAACACCTACATC
TGTATTAACGAAGCGCTGGCATTGACCCTGAGTGATTTTTCTCTGGTCCCGCCGCATCCATACCGCCAGT
TGTTTACCCTCACAACGTTCCAGTAACCGGGCATGTTCATCATCAGTAACCCGTATCGTGAGCATCCTCT
CTCGTTTCATCGGTATCATTACCCCCATGAACAGAAATCCCCCTTACACGGAGGCATCAGTGACCAAACA
GGAAAAAACCGCCCTTAACATGGCCCGCTTTATCAGAAGCCAGACATTAACGCTTCTGGAGAAACTCAAC
GAGCTGGACGCGGATGAACAGGCAGACATCTGTGAATCGCTTCACGACCACGCTGATGAGCTTTACCGCA
GCTGCCTCGCGCGTTTCGGTGATGACGGTGAAAACCTCTGACACATGCAGCTCCCGGAGACGGTCACAGC
TTGTCTGTAAGCGGATGCCGGGAGCAGACAAGCCCGTCAGGGCGCGTCAGCGGGTGTTGGCGGGTGTCGG
GGCGCAGCCATGACCCAGTCACGTAGCGATAGCGGAGTGTATACTGGCTTAACTATGCGGCATCAGAGCA
GATTGTACTGAGAGTGCACCATATGCGGTGTGAAATACCGCACAGATGCGTAAGGAGAAAATACCGCATC
AGGCGCTCTTCCGCTTCCTCGCTCACTGACTCGCTGCGCTCGGTCGTTCGGCTGCGGCGAGCGGTATCAG
CTCACTCAAAGGCGGTAATACGGTTATCCACAGAATCAGGGGATAACGCAGGAAAGAACATGTGAGCAAA
AGGCCAGCAAAAGGCCAGGAACCGTAAAAAGGCCGCGTTGCTGGCGTTTTTCCATAGGCTCCGCCCCCCT
GACGAGCATCACAAAAATCGACGCTCAAGTCAGAGGTGGCGAAACCCGACAGGACTATAAAGATACCAGG
CGTTTCCCCCTGGAAGCTCCCTCGTGCGCTCTCCTGTTCCGACCCTGCCGCTTACCGGATACCTGTCCGC
CTTTCTCCCTTCGGGAAGCGTGGCGCTTTCTCATAGCTCACGCTGTAGGTATCTCAGTTCGGTGTAGGTC
GTTCGCTCCAAGCTGGGCTGTGTGCACGAACCCCCCGTTCAGCCCGACCGCTGCGCCTTATCCGGTAACT
ATCGTCTTGAGTCCAACCCGGTAAGACACGACTTATCGCCACTGGCAGCAGCCACTGGTAACAGGATTAG
CAGAGCGAGGTATGTAGGCGGTGCTACAGAGTTCTTGAAGTGGTGGCCTAACTACGGCTACACTAGAAGG
ACAGTATTTGGTATCTGCGCTCTGCTGAAGCCAGTTACCTTCGGAAAAAGAGTTGGTAGCTCTTGATCCG
GCAAACAAACCACCGCTGGTAGCGGTGGTTTTTTTGTTTGCAAGCAGCAGATTACGCGCAGAAAAAAAGG
ATCTCAAGAAGATCCTTTGATCTTTTCTACGGGGTCTGACGCTCAGTGGAACGAAAACTCACGTTAAGGG
ATTTTGGTCATGAGATTATCAAAAAGGATCTTCACCTAGATCCTTTTAAATTAAAAATGAAGTTTTAAAT
CAATCTAAAGTATATATGAGTAAACTTGGTCTGACAGTTACCAATGCTTAATCAGTGAGGCACCTATCTC
AGCGATCTGTCTATTTCGTTCATCCATAGTTGCCTGACTCCCCGTCGTGTAGATAACTACGATACGGGAG
GGCTTACCATCTGGCCCCAGTGCTGCAATGATACCGCGAGACCCACGCTCACCGGCTCCAGATTTATCAG
CAATAAACCAGCCAGCCGGAAGGGCCGAGCGCAGAAGTGGTCCTGCAACTTTATCCGCCTCCATCCAGTC
TATTAATTGTTGCCGGGAAGCTAGAGTAAGTAGTTCGCCAGTTAATAGTTTGCGCAACGTTGTTGCCATT
GCTGCAGGCATCGTGGTGTCACGCTCGTCGTTTGGTATGGCTTCATTCAGCTCCGGTTCCCAACGATCAA
GGCGAGTTACATGATCCCCCATGTTGTGCAAAAAAGCGGTTAGCTCCTTCGGTCCTCCGATCGTTGTCAG
AAGTAAGTTGGCCGCAGTGTTATCACTCATGGTTATGGCAGCACTGCATAATTCTCTTACTGTCATGCCA
TCCGTAAGATGCTTTTCTGTGACTGGTGAGTACTCAACCAAGTCATTCTGAGAATAGTGTATGCGGCGAC
CGAGTTGCTCTTGCCCGGCGTCAACACGGGATAATACCGCGCCACATAGCAGAACTTTAAAAGTGCTCAT
CATTGGAAAACGTTCTTCGGGGCGAAAACTCTCAAGGATCTTACCGCTGTTGAGATCCAGTTCGATGTAA
CCCACTCGTGCACCCAACTGATCTTCAGCATCTTTTACTTTCACCAGCGTTTCTGGGTGAGCAAAAACAG
GAAGGCAAAATGCCGCAAAAAAGGGAATAAGGGCGACACGGAAATGTTGAATACTCATACTCTTCCTTTT
TCAATATTATTGAAGCATTTATCAGGGTTATTGTCTCATGAGCGGATACATATTTGAATGTATTTAGAAA
AATAAACAAATAGGGGTTCCGCGCACATTTCCCCGAAAAGTGCCACCTGACGTCTAAGAAACCATTATTA
TCATGACATTAACCTATAAAAATAGGCGTATCACGAGGCCCTTTCGTCTTCAAGAATTCAAGCTTGTCGA
CGTTAACCTGCAGGCATGCGGATCCGGTACCAGCTGTCTCTTATACACATCTCTGCAGTTAACGCTGACC
CGGACCACCACGACGACCCGGACGACCACCGGTACGACCACCACCAGACGGACCGCGGCGACCACCCTGG
TCACCCTGTTCACGTTCACCGGTACGACCGTCGTCACGGTTACGACCAGAAGAACGACGGTCACCGTGAC
CAGACGCTTGCCGGTCTCTGCGATCTTGGCCCCCGGTACGTCTGTCACCACGGTCCTGACCACCGGTACG
ACGGTCGCCCCTATCCTGTCCACCCGTCCTACGACCACGCTGCGGCTGACCACCACGCGGTTCGTTTTTC
TGGTCCAGACGTTCGAACAGACGCAGCCACTGTTCCGGACGAACGTAAGCAACAACAGCACCACCACCAA
CACCAGCGTGGTCCAGAGCAGCTTCAACACGACGACGCGGGTATTTACGCAGCAGAGAAGCCTGGATGTT
ACCACCAACACCGGTGAAGCACAGTTCAACCATAGATTCGTAACGTTCCAGAGCAGCACCTTCCAGCAGC
GGTTCAGCACGACGACGCAGACGCATGATAGCAGAGTCAACTTTCGGAACCGGTTTGAACAGACGACGAT
CGACTTTTTCAACGAATTCCCATTCGAACAGCGGCCAGGTCATAACGGTCAGACGAGACCAACGACCGTA
GTCACCGGTACGTTTACGAGCGAATTCCAGCTGGGTAACCATGGTAGCGGTTTCGATGGTCGGAGCTTCC
AGGCACCAGTCAACGATAGCAGAGGTGATACCGTACGGGATAGCACCAACGAAAGCGAACGGTTCCGGCG
GCGGTTCAGCGGTCAGGAAGTCAGCGTTAACAACTTCGATGTTCGGGTGACCAGACAGTTTTTCACGCAG
AGATTTAGCCAGACGCGGGTCGATTTCGTAAGAGGTAACCTGACGAGCACGGTCAGCCAGTTCACGGGTC
AGCAGACCTTCACCCGGACCAGCTTCCAGAACCGGCAGGTCCGGACGCAGTTCAGCGGTTTCAGCGATAC
GAGCGATGGTTTTACGGTCACGCAGGAAGTTCTGGCCGAATTGGCGGCGGTTACGGTCACGCTCGGTACG
GCCGAGGACGGGGCGATTCTGGTTGGGGTGCTGGCGGTCTTGGTTGCGGCGGCGGGGGCGGGGCTGTTCA
TCGGAGGAGGACATGACGATCTCCCGATGTGTCGTACGTATGGGAATTGACGAAAATCATATAGATTTTC
AGTTGAAGTGTAGCACTGCATAGTGTCATCGAAGTGTCGGCGGCAACGGTATGCCCGGTAGGGGGTGGGT
CTGCCTTTCGGTTTCGTGAACCTGATGCGGCGACGCGCATGTAGCCGATAACCCCTAGACTCGCCCGTGC
AGATCGTCGGTGTGGATCCAGATGTGTATAAGAGACAGCTGGTACCGGCCGCTGCTGTGCGTGCGGGCGT
GAGCGTTTCTACGCTGCGGCGCAGGAAATCAGAGCTTGAGGCTGCCGGAGCGACGGTAGACCCGTCCGGT
TGGGTGGTGCCACTGCGTGCACTCAAGGTCGTTTTTGGGGTGTCAGATGAGACCTCGAATGCGAATACCA
GTAAATCCTGACCTGTGAGTTGTGAATTCATAGGATAGATTCTGGAAACTTTACCGTCCGAGCTCCAGCC
TGCGGTCCGGTTGACAGCTAGCTCAGTCCTAGGTATAATGCTAGCTCGCTGGGACGCCCGGTAGTGCTTA
TCAGACCCAATACTGTTGAACAGCCTGCGGTCCGGTCCACTTATAAATATAGAGGAGGTTTGATATGGTG
AGCAAGGGCGAGGAGGATAACATGGCCATCATCAAGGAGTTCATGCGCTTCAAGGTGCACATGGAGGGCT
CCGTGAACGGCCACGAGTTCGAGATCGAGGGCGAGGGCGAGGGCCGCCCCTACGAGGGCACCCAGACCGC
CAAGCTGAAGGTGACCAAGGGTGGCCCCCTGCCCTTCGCCTGGGACATCCTGTCCCCTCAGTTCATGTAC
GGCTCCAAGGCCTACGTGAAGCACCCCGCCGACATCCCCGACTACTTGAAGCTGTCCTTCCCCGAGGGCT
TCAAGTGGGAGCGCGTGATGAACTTCGAGGACGGCGGCGTGGTGACCGTGACCCAGGACTCCTCCCTGCA
GGACGGCGAGTTCATCTACAAGGTGAAGCTGCGCGGCACCAACTTCCCCTCCGACGGCCCCGTAATGCAG
AAGAAGACCATGGGCTGGGAGGCCTCCTCCGAGCGGATGTACCCCGAGGACGGCGCCCTGAAGGGCGAGA
TCAAGCAGAGGCTGAAGCTGAAGGACGGCGGCCACTACGACGCTGAGGTCAAGACCACCTACAAGGCCAA
GAAGCCCGTGCAGCTGCCCGGCGCCTACAACGTCAACATCAAGTTGGACATCACCTCCCACAACGAGGAC
TACACCATCGTGGAACAGTACGAACGCGCCGAGGGCCGCCACTCCACCGGCGGCATGGACGAGCTGTACA
AGTCTAGAATCGAAGGTCGTGGCAAGCCGATCCCGAACCCGCTCCTCGGCCTCGACTCCACCCGCACCGG
CCACCACCATCACCACCATTAGTCGCTGGGACGCCCG
Features (pLannotate 1.2.2; 11 found; start..end, strand, type, name):
   3723..4103    -  CDS            YPB1_ECOLX: Protein predicted: Swiss-Prot protein existence level 4. From Escherichia coli.
   4120..4311    +  CDS            rop: Rop protein, which maintains plasmids at low copy number; rop
   4413..4553    +  misc_feature   bom: basis of mobility region from pBR322
   4739..5327    -  rep_origin     ori: high-copy-number ColE1/pMB1/pBR322/pUC origin of replication
   5498..6358    -  CDS            AmpR: β-lactamase; bla; confers resistance to ampicillin, carbenicillin, and related antibiotics
   6359..6463    -  promoter       AmpR promoter: bla
   6614..6632    +  misc_feature   Tn5 ME: hyperactive mosaic end for Tn5 transposase recognition (Reznikoff et al., 2004)
   6642..7784    -  CDS            ermE: ERME_SACEN - Experimental evidence at protein level: Swiss-Prot protein existence level 1. This protein produces a dimethylation of the adenine residue at position 2085 in 23S rRNA, resulting in reduced affinity between ribosomes and macrolide-lincosamide-streptogramin B antibiotics. From Saccharopolyspora erythraea (strain ATCC 11635 / DSM 40517 / JCM 4748 / NBRC 13426 / NCIMB 8594 / NRRL 2338).
   8000..8018    -  misc_feature   Tn5 ME: hyperactive mosaic end for Tn5 transposase recognition (Reznikoff et al., 2004)
   8271..8305    +  promoter       J23119 promoter: bacterial promoter (Registry of Standard Biological Parts BBa J23119)
   8395..9102    +  CDS            mCherry: mCherry is a basic (constitutively fluorescent) red fluorescent protein published in 2004, derived from Discosoma sp.. It is reported to be a very rapidly-maturing monomer with low acid sensitivity.
