[The description below was written by a language model from this plasmid's Addgene catalogue record and pLannotate feature annotations shown in this document.]
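Description:
pEND-184_Cacnes_mCherry is a 9.2 kb replicative shuttle vector built on the pBRESP36A backbone for strong constitutive expression of the red fluorescent protein mCherry in the skin commensal Cutibacterium acnes. For propagation in E. coli it carries pBR322-type functions: a ColE1/pMB1 origin together with the rop gene, which normally holds such plasmids at a lower copy number, and the bom mobility region (the record lists copy number as unknown). A β-lactamase gene with its own promoter provides ampicillin selection. Selection in C. acnes relies on erythromycin resistance. This is conferred by ermE, a 23S rRNA methyltransferase from Saccharopolyspora erythraea that reduces ribosome affinity for macrolide, lincosamide and streptogramin B antibiotics. In this plasmid ermE is flanked by two Tn5 mosaic-end sequences, which suggests the marker originated from a transposon cassette.

The payload is a compact synthetic expression unit assembled by Gibson cloning. The strong constitutive BBa_J23119 promoter and a ribosome binding site designated RBS_1 drive an mCherry coding sequence that was codon optimized for C. acnes. According to the catalogue entry, mCherry carries a C-terminal V5-6xHis tag for immunodetection or affinity purification, although the tag is not annotated separately in the feature table. Roughly the first 3.7 kb of the sequence has no annotation. The record describes the plasmid as replicative in C. acnes, so this region may hold the functions needed for that, but the record does not identify them. The plasmid serves as a fluorescent reporter and as a reference for strong constitutive expression in synthetic biology work aimed at engineering C. acnes.
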