Addgene plasmid #225610: pEND-184_Cacnes_mCherry
Purpose: Replicative vector for red fluorescent reporter protein mCherry strong constitutive recombinant expression in C. acnes. pBRESP36A with P(BBa_J23119)+RBS_1+mCherry.
Depositing lab: Marc Güell. Depositing organization: Universitat Pompeu Fabra. Publication: Synthetically programmed antioxidant delivery by a domesticated skin commensal. Nevot G, Santos-Moreno J, Campama-Sanz N, Toloza L, Parra-Cid C, Jansen PAM, Barbier I, Ledesma-Amaro R, van den Bogaard EH, Guell M. Cell Syst. 2025 Feb 19;16(2):101169. doi: 10.1016/j.cels.2025.101169. Epub 2025 Feb 6. PubMed 39919749.
Backbone
  Vector backbone: pBRESP36A
  Vector type: Bacterial Expression, Synthetic Biology
  Selectable markers: Erythromycin
Growth in bacteria
  Bacterial resistance: Ampicillin, 100 μg/mL
  Growth temperature: 37°C
  Growth strain: DH5alpha
  Copy number: Unknown
Gene/Insert
  Gene/Insert name: mCherry
  Species: Synthetic
  Mutation: Codon optimized for Cutibacterium acnes
  Tag / fusion protein: V5-6xHis (C terminal on insert)
  Cloning method: Gibson Cloning
Terms and licenses: Academic/Nonprofit Terms; Industry Terms: Not Available to Industry
How to cite: pEND-184_Cacnes_mCherry was a gift from Marc Güell (Addgene plasmid # 225610 ; http://n2t.net/addgene:225610 ; RRID:Addgene_225610)
